>Addgene plasmid #109593 | actc1b-mKate2-rab10 | depositor full sequence | sequence record 206530 | Full Sequence
CCACCTAAATTGTAAGCGTTAATATTTTGTTAAAATTCGCGTTAAATTTTTGTTAAATCAGCTCATTTTT
TAACCAATAGGCCGAAATCGGCAAAATCCCTTATAAATCAAAAGAATAGACCGAGATAGGGT
[37 nt withheld, positions 133-169]
AAAGAACGTGGACTCCAACGTCAAAGG
[32 nt withheld, positions 197-228]
GCTGGCTAAGAACTCATCAGCCTCCCCGGTCCATCTACCCACGTACCAATGCACCAATTGGCCACAATGA
CGGCTACTACATGGTGCCATTCCTTCCTCTTTATAGGAATGGAGACTACCTCCTGTCCAACAAGGCTCTT
GGATACGAGTACGCCTACCTGTTGGACCCAGGTCATTGCACAACACCAGAAATGCCCTCTGATCTGCAAA
AGACGTGAATATCTGTTCAGACACCCATATCCACTCTGTTCCACACAGGTCAGAGGTTTGTCCAGGAGTT
CTTGACAGAGGTGTAAAAAGTACTCAAAAATTTTACTCAAGTGAAAGTACAAGTACTTAGGGAAAATTTT
ACTCAATTAAAAGTAAAAGTATCTGGCTAGAATCTTACTTGAGTAAAAGTAAAAAAGTACTCCATTAAAA
TTGTACTTGAGTATTAAGGAAGTAAAAGTAAAAGCAAGAAAGAAAACTAGAGATTCTTGTTTAAGCTTTT
AATCTCAAAAAACATTAAATGAAATGCATACAAGGTTTTATCCTGCTTTAGAACTGTTTGTATTTAATTA
TCAAACTATAAGACAGACAATCTAATGCCAGTACACGCTACTCAAAGTTGTAAAACCTCAGATTTAACTT
CAGTAGAAGCTGATTCTCAAAATTGTTAGTGTCAAGCCTAGCTCTTTTGGGGCTGAAAAGCAATCCTGCA
GTGCTGAAAAGCCTCTCACAGGCAGCCGATGCGGGAAGAGGTGTATTAGTCTTGATAGAGAGGCTGCAAA
TAGCAGGAAACGTGAGCAGAGACTCCCTGGTGTCTGAAACACAGGCCAGATGGGCCCTCGAGCAGGAAAC
AGCTATGACCATGATTACGCCAAGCTATCAACTTTGTATAGAAAAGTTGGCACGCGCAGATTCCGTGTGG
GCCTGGTAATATCTTACCATTTTAAGCTATTTTAAGATTAGGGAAAAAAATTAAATAAAACTACTTTAAA
ATTACTTTCCTTAAAAAGCAACATATTTATTTAGTTTTTGTTTAACTGGCTCAAGATTGTAATATTTTAC
TTTTACATGTTTTTTTTAAGTACCTAAATGTGTTCAAAAGTAAAGTATGTTATTGTTTTTTTTTTTTTAA
TGTTAGCTAAGCTTTAAATTGTAATATATTACTTTTAAAAGTGACTTTTTAAAAATGTAAATAAAAAAGT
AACTATAAATGTGTAATGCATGTTATTTCTGTGGGTTTTTTAATTTTCATCTCAACTGGGCTTACAATTT
TAACATAATAAAAATCAAATCAAATCAAATCAGGCCCTTATTTGTCACATACACTCTTGTATACTGAAAT
AAACTAAATGTTGAGAAAAATTTAAATACACCAAAATAACGCATACCTTTTTTGTAATTACCTAAGTAAA
ACATTTAGTTCCTTTTTTAAGTGACTCAAGATTGTAATCTATTAATTGTAAAAGATAAAACTAGTGATCA
ATCTGACGTGCTTCTATGCAGCCTGTGAGATTAATTGTGATGTTTAATTATTAAACAATTTAAATGGATC
AAACATTTCACATGTGCTTATTGTGTCCAACAAAACCAGCAGAAGCACTTAAAAATATTGCATGACAACA
TGAGTTTTTAATGTAAATTATATATACTTCCTAAACGAAGTTAATCATATTTTCTAAAATAATAATGTCA
TTGAAATATTTAAATAAATGATAANCTTTAGTTGATTCAACATAAAATTGAAAGCAATAAGGACTTTTTT
TTTTTTACAGCGGTGAAGCAAAAGCNTGNAAATAATCATATAAATATAATAAATAAATAAATAAAATAAT
GGTTCTTGGTGCAAATATGAACACTTTAAATAAATATAGAATAAATATGATCAATAAGTCATAACGACGT
GTTTTATGTTGATTATAATTTAAACATGTTTCTAACGCAAGTTTTAAAAACTGTTTTAAAGTATTATTTT
AAGTTATAAGATCAATTTGACTCAACATTTTGTAGTGAAAATATGTTGTGTAAAATTAATATAATATACA
CTATAAAAATGCAAGGTTCCACACAATTCATTCATGTTGTCCCAACACAAATCGATTAAGTTAACAAATA
TATGTGGATTGAACATAAAAAATTAAGTTGTCCCAATGAAATCTCAAGAATTGTGTTGTTTCAGCTCATT
TTAAATAAGTAGTTTTAACAAGTAAAAAATAACATATTTTTGAGTGTGTATATATATATATTTATATATT
ACAAAATATAATAATATAAAATGTAAAAGATATAAACCATGCTACATATATTTAAGAGCTATTTTGCACA
TTACTTTTTTGCAAGCCATTTGAGTGTTTTTTTACAAATATATATTAGCTAAATATACAATATCTTAAAT
ATACAATTAATCAGACATGCAAAAAATGCATTTAACCTACATAAAAATACATGATCAACATATGTTTTAT
GCTGATTACAACTAAATCAAACGTAATGAAATTAATTTATAAAAGCGATTTAAATATGTCAATATTTTAA
GTTAAAATCACTTGAAACCTACTATAAATGAACTTAAATTTAAAAAATCTCCTTTAATTCCAATGCAGCA
CTGTTGTTTTTTCAGCTGAGGACCCCCGGTGCAGATGGTTGGCCCCCGGCCCGCTATTCTAAGGAAGCCT
TTCTTAATTTTAGGGCGGCGCTGCATGCGCTCAGATCAGATTCACGGGTGGAGAGGGTTATTTTCTCTTT
TTTATTTTTTCTTGCCTGCTCATATTTGGGCCTGTGTGAACCCCAGGCTCCGCCTCGGCCCCCAGGAGCC
GCTCTTATTTAAAGGGGATCCTCGCCTTCAGTCTTCGTCCCAGTGGAAGCATCAGTCTTGTGATAACAAC
TTGGTGAGTCCTACAGACCAGCGCTCGACTCTAGGCTTTAAATGCATTGATTTCTCTGGATTAGCTACCG
GGAGAGTTTTAACTTTGCTTATTAGTCTTGTGCTTGAACTGCTAGGTTTAAAGAGGGTTTTCTCTAATGC
ATGCATGAAGCGACAGCTGAAAACCAGAAATAGAGCGTTTGTCCTCCTGTTAAACTCTAGCCTTTCTTTG
GCATTTGTCAGTCCGAGTCTTCAGCTGCCGGCAGGAGATTGGGTTTCAGTAACACTTGCTGAGCACAAAC
TACACGTGCTTCCTTCAGATTTAATTCATTATTAATCATTCTAGATTTAAATGATCTTCTTACTCATTGC
TGATTATTTTAGCCTTGCGGAGCAGATTAAATGAGCACGTGTTTATTAAGATTGATTTAAATATAATTAA
TATTTCACCACTGTAGTTTTAAAATTGCCTTCTAAGTCATGGTTGATTTTTAATAGGTATCGGCTCTAAT
TAGATTACTATTTTGGTTTTTAAATGTTATTTCTATTTCATTTGTAGGCTCGTTTTTAATGTGATTTTAT
TAGATTCTAGTTTTAAAATCATCTTTTAGCCTTACTGAGCAGACTGAATGAACATGTTTCATTAAGATTA
ACTTCATTATAGTTAATTATTTAATCATTCTAGTGGATTATAAATCAGCTCTATTTAAATTGATTGTCGT
GTTTATTTCTATTTGATTTTTGATTATTTTTTAAGGTCGTTTTTATGTGATTTTTCCCCGATTCTAATTT
TAAACTAATTGTTTGATTTTTATATGATTCGACTCTTTTTAAATGAATTGTTTTGCTTTTTTTATTGAGC
ATATATATATATTATACAATTTCAATCAACAATTGTTGTGCTTTTTAAATGTTGTTTCTATTTCATTTCT
AGGGTCGATTTTATTCGATTCTAGTTTTAAAATCGTGATTTCTAACTCCTAACCTTACTGAGCAGACTGA
ATGAACATGTTTCATCAAGATTAACTTCATTATAGTTAATTATTGAATCGGGCTAGTGGTTTATAAATCA
GCTCTATTATAAATTAATTGTCATCATTATTTCTATTTAATTTTTATTATTTTTTTAGGATTATTTTTAA
GGGATTTTTTTCACGTTCTAGTTTTAAACTCAATGCTCATTACTGCTCACCCTTGCTGAGCAGTCTTTCG
TTAAGATTAAATTAATTAATAACCCATTCTAGTTTTAAAACAGTGTCTTAAGGCATAGCTGATATTTTAC
AAGTTTACTATTTAATATATCTCCATTTCTTTTTTTAGGGTCGATTTCATCTGATTTGATTAATTTTTAT
TATCTTCACTAAGCTTTTTGTTCTAGGTTTTATTCTCAGTATTATTACTGTTATATTTGAACTGAATTTC
TCCTCATAGTTTATTCATTTTATTTATTTATTTTTTGTTTATTCGCTATTTTGTATTTTAGTTTTTAATT
AGAAATTTTATTAGAATCGTTTTGAACTAGTTTTTATGCACTCTAACATTAATATTAAATCATAACTATT
ATTTTTATTATAATTTATTTGTGTTTATCTTTTTGTGTAGCTTTCATGTGTTTTTATTTTAGTTTTATTA
TGTTTGCATTGAATTTTTTGGACTAGTTTATATAACGATATACAGAAAAGCCATGACAACAAATGTTTTT
ATAATACCTATTAAGTATAAGCTAATCAGATTTCCACTATTCTGTTCAAAGTTAACATTATTAGCCATTC
TGATGGATCATTTGACATTTGTCATATGTCTTTATGAACACTGCTCTTTCAGATGCCACTTTTAAAGCTG
TTTTTTACAGTAAATGAACGTTTATTATTATGACATTATTTCCTAAGGCCTCTAGAGTACAGCAGGATGT
GGCGTGTGCATTACTGTGTAATTATGCTGACTGTAAATGTGCATTTATAGACTGTCAGCATGTCTGACTG
TGCGCTGTTGTGATTTGTCCTGCACAGACCAAGGCAAGTTTGTACAAAAAAGCAGGCTGCCACCATGGTG
AGCGAGCTGATTAAGGAGAACATGCACATGAAGCTGTACATGGAGGGCACCGTGAACAACCACCACTTCA
AGTGCACATCCGAGGGCGAAGGCAAGCCCTACGAGGGCACCCAGACCATGAGAATCAAGGCGGTCGAGGG
CGGCCCTCTCCCCTTCGCCTTCGACATCCTGGCTACCAGCTTCATGTACGGCAGCAAAACCTTCATCAAC
CACACCCAGGGCATCCCCGACTTCTTTAAGCAGTCCTTCCCCGAGGGCTTCACATGGGAGAGAGTCACCA
CATACGAAGACGGGGGCGTGCTGACCGCTACCCAGGACACCAGCCTCCAGGACGGCTGCCTCATCTACAA
CGTCAAGATCAGAGGGGTGAACTTCCCATCCAACGGCCCTGTGATGCAGAAGAAAACACTCGGCTGGGAG
GCCTCCACCGAGACCCTGTACCCCGCTGACGGCGGCCTGGAAGGCAGAGCCGACATGGCCCTGAAGCTCG
TGGGCGGGGGCCACCTGATCTGCAACTTGAAGACCACATACAGATCCAAGAAACCCGCTAAGAACCTCAA
GATGCCCGGCGTCTACTATGTGGACAGAAGACTGGAAAGAATCAAGGAGGCCGACAAAGAGACCTACGTC
GAGCAGCACGAGGTGGCTGTGGCCAGATACTGCGACCTCCCTAGCAAACTGGGGCACAGAGACCCAGCTT
TCTTGTACAAAGTGGTGGCGAAGAAGACCTATGATCTGCTCTTTAAACTGCTCTTGATTGGCGATTCTGG
GGTGGGAAAGACCTGCGTGCTGTTCCGATTCTCCGATGACGCCTTCAACACCACCTTTATCTCCACTATA
GGAATCGATTTTAAGATCAAAACAGTTGAATTGCAAGGAAAGAAGATAAAGCTACAGATATGGGATACAG
CAGGGCAGGAACGGTTTCACACCATCACTACCTCTTACTACAGAGGGGCAATGGGAATCATGCTCGTATA
TGACATCACCAATGCAAAGAGCTTCGAAAACATCAGCAAATGGCTCAGAAACATTGATGAGCACGCTAAT
GAGGATGTGGAGAGGATGCTGCTAGGCAACAAGTGTGACATGGAGGACAAACGTGTCGTACCAAAAGCCA
AGGGGGAACAGATCGCAAAAGAACACGGGATTCGCTTCTTCGAGACGAGTGCAAAAGCCAACATCAACAT
CGAGAAGGCGTTCCTCACGTTAGCAGAAGACATTCTCAAAAAGACACCCGTAAAAGAGCCTAACAGTGAA
AACGTGGACATCAGCACTGGAGGAGGAGTCACAGGCTGGAAGACCAAGTGCTGCAGTTGAACACACACTC
ACAGCAACTTTATTATACATAGTTGATAATTCACTGGCCGTCGTTTTACGGTACCATCGATGATGATCCA
GACATGATAAGATACATTGATGAGTTTGGACAAACCACAACTAGAATGCAGTGAAAAAAATGCTTTATTT
GTGAAATTTGTGATGCTATTGCTTTATTTGTAACCATTATAAGCTGCAATAAACAAGTTAACAACAACAA
TTGCATTCATTTTATGTTTCAGGTTCAGGGGGAGGTGTGGGAGGTTTTTTAAAGCAAGTAAAACCTCTAC
AAATGTGGTATGGCTGATTATGATCCTCTAGATCAGATCTGCGAAGATACGGCCACGGGTGCTCTTGATC
CTGTGGCTGATTTTGGACTGTGCTGCTCGCAGCTGCTGATGAATCACATACTTCCTCCATTTTCTTCCAC
TGATTGACTGTTATAATTTCCCTAATTTCCAGGTCAAGGTGCTGTGCATTGTGGTAATAGATGTGACATG
ACGTCACTTCCAAAGGACCAATGAACATGTCTGACCAATTTCATATAATGTGAAAACGATTTTCATAGGC
AGAATAAATAACATTTAAATTAAACTGGGCATCAGCGCAATTCAATTGGTTTGGTAATAGCAAGGGAAAA
TAGAATGAAGTGATCTCCAAAAAATAAGTACTTTTTGACTGTAAATAAAATTGTAAGGAGTAAAAAGTAC
TTTTTTTTCTAAAAAAATGTAATTAAGTAAAAGTAAAAGTATTGATTTTTAATTGTACTCAAGTAAAGTA
AAAATCCCCAAAAATAATACTTAAGTACAGTAATCAAGTAAAATTACTCAAGTACTTTACACCTCTGGTT
CTTGACCCCCTACCTTCAGCAAGCCCAGCAGATCCACTAGTTCTAGAGCGGCCGCCACCGCGGTGGAGCT
CCAGCTTTTGTTCCCTTTAGTGAGGGTTAATTGCGCGCTTGGCGTAATCATGGTCATAGCTGTTTCCTGT
GTGAAATTGTTATCCGCTCACAATTCCACACAACATACGAGCCGGAAGCATAAAGTGTAAAGCCTGGGGT
GCCTAATGAGTGAGCTAACTCACATTAATTGCGTTGCGCTCACTGCCCGCTTTCCAGTCGGGAAACCTGT
CGTGCCAGCTGCATTAATGAATCGGCCAACGCGCGGGGAGAGGCGGTTTGCGTATTGGGCGCTCTTCCGC
TTCCTCGCTCACTGACTCGCTGCGCTCGGTCGTTCGGCTGCGGCGAGCGGTATCAGCTCACTCAAAGGCG
GTAATACGGTTATCCACAGAATCAGGGGATAACGCAGGAAAGAACATGTGAGCAAAAGGCCAGCAAAAGG
CCAGGAACCGTAAAAAGGCCGCGTTGCTGGCGTTTTTCCATAGGCTCCGCCCCCCTGACGAGCATCACAA
AAATCGACGCTCAAGTCAGAGGTGGCGAAACCCGACAGGACTATAAAGATACCAGGCGTTTCCCCCTGGA
AGCTCCCTCGTGCGCTCTCCTGTTCCGACCCTGCCGCTTACCGGATACCTGTCCGCCTTTCTCCCTTCGG
GAAGCGTGGCGCTTTCTCATAGCTCACGCTGTAGGTATCTCAGTTCGGTGTAGGTCGTTCGCTCCAAGCT
GGGCTGTGTGCACGAACCCCCCGTTCAGCCCGACCGCTGCGCCTTATCCGGTAACTATCGTCTTGAGTCC
AACCCGGTAAGACACGACTTATCGCCACTGGCAGCAGCCACTGGTAACAGGATTAGCAGAGCGAGGTATG
TAGGCGGTGCTACAGAGTTCTTGAAGTGGTGGCCTAACTACGGCTACACTAGAAGGACAGTATTTGGTAT
CTGCGCTCTGCTGAAGCCAGTTACCTTCGGAAAAAGAGTTGGTAGCTCTTGATCCGGCAAACAAACCACC
GCTGGTAGCGGTGGTTTTTTTGTTTGCAAGCAGCAGATTACGCGCAGAAAAAAAGGATCTCAAGAAGATC
CTTTGATCTTTTCTACGGGGTCTGACGCTCAGTGGAACGAAAACTCACGTTAAGGGATTTTGGTCATGAG
ATTATCAAAAAGGATCTTCACCTAGATCCTTTTAAATTAAAAATGAAGTTTTAAATCAATCTAAAGTATA
TATGAGTAAACTTGGTCTGACAGTTACCAATGCTTAATCAGTGAGGCACCTATCTCAGCGATCTGTCTAT
TTCGTTCATCCATAGTTGCCTGACTCCCCGTCGTGTAGATAACTACGATACGGGAGGGCTTACCATCTGG
CCCCAGTGCTGCAATGATACCGCGAGACCCACGCTCACCGGCTCCAGATTTATCAGCAATAAACCAGCCA
GCCGGAAGGGCCGAGCGCAGAAGTGGTCCTGCAACTTTATCCGCCTCCATCCAGTCTATTAATTGTTGCC
GGGAAGCTAGAGTAAGTAGTTCGCCAGTTAATAGTTTGCGCAACGTTGTTGCCATTGCTACAGGCATCGT
GGTGTCACGCTCGTCGTTTGGTATGGCTTCATTCAGCTCCGGTTCCCAACGATCAAGGCGAGTTACATGA
TCCCCCATGTTGTGCAAAAAAGCGGTTAGCTCCTTCGGTCCTCCGATCGTTGTCAGAAGTAAGTTGGCCG
CAGTGTTATCACTCATGGTTATGGCAGCACTGCATAATTCTCTTACTGTCATGCCATCCGTAAGATGCTT
TTCTGTGACTGGTGAGTACTCAACCAAGTCATTCTGAGAATAGTGTATGCGGCGACCGAGTTGCTCTTGC
CCGGCGTCAATACGGGATAATACCGCGCCACATAGCAGAACTTTAAAAGTGCTCATCATTGGAAAACGTT
CTTCGGGGCGAAAACTCTCAAGGATCTTACCGCTGTTGAGATCCAGTTCGATGTAACCCACTCGTGCACC
CAACTGATCTTCAGCATCTTTTACTTTCACCAGCGTTTCTGGGTGAGCAAAAACAGGAAGGCAAAATGCC
GCAAAAAAGGGAATAAGGGCGACACGGAAATGTTGAATACTCATACTCTTCCTTTTTCAATATTATTGAA
GCATTTATCAGGGTTATTGTCTCATGAGCGGATACATATTTGAATGTATTTAGAAAAATAAACAAATAGG
GGTTCCGCGCACATTTCCCCGAAAAGTG
Features (pLannotate 1.2.2; 21 found; start..end, strand, type, name):
      7..228     -  rep_origin     M13 ori (fragment) (sequence partly withheld): M13 bacteriophage origin of replication; arrow indicates direction of (+) strand synthesis
    228..515     +  CDS            tyr (fragment) (sequence partly withheld): TYRO_ORYLA - Also known as tyro. Experimental evidence at transcript level: Swiss-Prot protein existence level 2. This is a copper-containing oxidase that functions in the formation of pigments such as melanins and other polyphenolic compounds. From Oryzias latipes (Japanese rice fish) (Japanese killifish).
   1097..1117    +  protein_bind   attB4: mutant version of attB; core recombination site for the Gateway® BP reaction BP Clonase™
   2025..2041    -  promoter       copia promoter (fragment): strong promoter from the Drosophila transposable element copia (Sinclair et al., 1986)
   5093..5113    +  protein_bind   attB1: mutant version of attB; core recombination site for the Gateway® BP reaction BP Clonase™
   5123..5818    +  CDS            mKate2: mKate2 is a basic (constitutively fluorescent) red fluorescent protein published in 2009, derived from Entacmaea quadricolor. It is reported to be a rapidly-maturing monomer with moderate acid sensitivity.
   5820..5844    -  protein_bind   attB2: mutant version of attB; recombination site for the Gateway® BP reaction BP Clonase™
   5846..6442    +  CDS            RAB10: RAB10_HUMAN - Experimental evidence at protein level: Swiss-Prot protein existence level 1. (Microbial infection) Upon Legionella pneumophila infection promotes endoplasmic reticulum recruitment and bacterial replication. Plays a role in remodeling the Legionella-containing vacuole (LCV) into an endoplasmic reticulum-like vacuole. From Homo sapiens (Human).
   6463..6483    -  protein_bind   attB3: mutant version of attB; core recombination site for the Gateway® BP reaction BP Clonase™
   6487..6507    +  CDS            lacZα (fragment): LacZα fragment of β-galactosidase; lacZ fragment
   6523..6657    -  polyA_signal   SV40 poly(A) signal: SV40 polyadenylation signal
   6680..6763    -  CDS            large T antigen (fragment): large T antigen from SV40 (simian virus 40)
   7329..7369    -  misc_feature   MCS (fragment): pBluescript multiple cloning site
   7382..7400    -  promoter       T3 promoter: promoter for bacteriophage T3 RNA polymerase
   7445..7461    -  protein_bind   lac operator: The lac repressor binds to the lac operator to inhibit transcription in E. coli. This inhibition can be relieved by adding lactose or isopropyl-β-D-thiogalactopyranoside (IPTG). lac repressor encoded by lacI
   7469..7499    -  promoter       lac promoter: promoter for the E. coli lac operon
   7514..7535    -  protein_bind   CAP binding site: CAP binding activates transcription in the presence of cAMP. E. coli catabolite activator protein
   7548..7640    -  CDS            lacI (fragment): lac repressor; lacI; The lac repressor binds to the lac operator to inhibit transcription in E. coli. This inhibition can be relieved by adding lactose or isopropyl-β-D-thiogalactopyranoside (IPTG).
   7823..8411    -  rep_origin     ori: high-copy-number ColE1/pMB1/pBR322/pUC origin of replication
   8582..9442    -  CDS            AmpR: β-lactamase; bla; confers resistance to ampicillin, carbenicillin, and related antibiotics
   9443..9547    -  promoter       AmpR promoter: bla
