>Addgene plasmid #109593 | actc1b-mKate2-rab10 | addgene full sequence | sequence record 220539 | Addgene NGS Result
GCAAGTTTGTACAAAAAAGCAGGCTGCCACCATGGTGAGCGAGCTGATTAAGGAGAACATGCACATGAAG
CTGTACATGGAGGGCACCGTGAACAACCACCACTTCAAGTGCACATCCGAGGGCGAAGGCAAGCCCTACG
AGGGCACCCAGACCATGAGAATCAAGGCGGTCGAGGGCGGCCCTCTCCCCTTCGCCTTCGACATCCTGGC
TACCAGCTTCATGTACGGCAGCAAAACCTTCATCAACCACACCCAGGGCATCCCCGACTTCTTTAAGCAG
TCCTTCCCCGAGGGCTTCACATGGGAGAGAGTCACCACATACGAAGACGGGGGCGTGCTGACCGCTACCC
AGGACACCAGCCTCCAGGACGGCTGCCTCATCTACAACGTCAAGATCAGAGGGGTGAACTTCCCATCCAA
CGGCCCTGTGATGCAGAAGAAAACACTCGGCTGGGAGGCCTCCACCGAGACCCTGTACCCCGCTGACGGC
GGCCTGGAAGGCAGAGCCGACATGGCCCTGAAGCTCGTGGGCGGGGGCCACCTGATCTGCAACTTGAAGA
CCACATACAGATCCAAGAAACCCGCTAAGAACCTCAAGATGCCCGGCGTCTACTATGTGGACAGAAGACT
GGAAAGAATCAAGGAGGCCGACAAAGAGACCTACGTCGAGCAGCACGAGGTGGCTGTGGCCAGATACTGC
GACCTCCCTAGCAAACTGGGGCACAGAGACCCAGCTTTCTTGTACAAAGTGGTGGCGAAGAAGACCTATG
ATCTGCTCTTTAAACTGCTCTTGATTGGCGATTCTGGGGTGGGAAAGACCTGCGTGCTGTTCCGATTCTC
CGATGACGCCTTCAACACCACCTTTATCTCCACTATAGGAATCGATTTTAAGATCAAAACAGTTGAATTG
CAAGGAAAGAAGATAAAGCTACAGATATGGGATACAGCAGGGCAGGAACGGTTTCACACCATCACTACCT
CTTACTACAGAGGGGCAATGGGAATCATGCTCGTATATGACATCACCAATGCAAAGAGCTTCGAAAACAT
CAGCAAATGGCTCAGAAACATTGATGAGCACGCTAATGAGGATGTGGAGAGGATGCTGCTAGGCAACAAG
TGTGACATGGAGGACAAACGTGTCGTACCAAAAGCCAAGGGGGAACAGATCGCAAAAGAACACGGGATTC
GCTTCTTCGAGACGAGTGCAAAAGCCAACATCAACATCGAGAAGGCGTTCCTCACGTTAGCAGAAGACAT
TCTCAAAAAGACACCCGTAAAAGAGCCTAACAGTGAAAACGTGGACATCAGCACTGGAGGAGGAGTCACA
GGCTGGAAGACCAAGTGCTGCAGTTGAACACACACTCACAGCAACTTTATTATACATAGTTGATAATTCA
CTGGCCGTCGTTTTACGGTACCATCGATGATGATCCAGACATGATAAGATACATTGATGAGTTTGGACAA
ACCACAACTAGAATGCAGTGAAAAAAATGCTTTATTTGTGAAATTTGTGATGCTATTGCTTTATTTGTAA
CCATTATAAGCTGCAATAAACAAGTTAACAACAACAATTGCATTCATTTTATGTTTCAGGTTCAGGGGGA
GGTGTGGGAGGTTTTTTAAAGCAAGTAAAACCTCTACAAATGTGGTATGGCTGATTATGATCCTCTAGAT
CAGATCTGCGAAGATACGGCCACGGGTGCTCTTGATCCTGTGGCTGATTTTGGACTGTGCTGCTCGCAGC
TGCTGATGAATCACATACTTCCTCCATTTTCTTCCACTGATTGACTGTTATAATTTCCCTAATTTCCAGG
TCAAGGTGCTGTGCATTGTGGTAATAGATGTGACATGACGTCACTTCCAAAGGACCAATGAACATGTCTG
ACCAATTTCATATAATGTGAAAACGATTTTCATAGGCAGAATAAATAACATTTAAATTAAACTGGGCATC
AGCGCAATTCAATTGGTTTGGTAATAGCAAGGGAAAATAGAATGAAGTGATCTCCAAAAAATAAGTACTT
TTTGACTGTAAATAAAATTGTAAGGAGTAAAAAGTACTTTTTTTTCTAAAAAAATGTAATTAAGTAAAAG
TAAAAGTATTGATTTTTAATTGTACTCAAGTAAAGTAAAAATCCCCAAAAATAATACTTAAGTACAGTAA
TCAAGTAAAATTACTCAAGTACTTTACACCTCTGGTTCTTGACCCCCTACCTTCAGCAAGCCCAGCAGAT
CCACTAGTTCTAGAGCGGCCGCCACCGCGGTGGAGCTCCAGCTTTTGTTCCCTTTAGTGAGGGTTAATTG
CGCGCTTGGCGTAATCATGGTCATAGCTGTTTCCTGTGTGAAATTGTTATCCGCTCACAATTCCACACAA
CATACGAGCCGGAAGCATAAAGTGTAAAGCCTGGGGTGCCTAATGAGTGAGCTAACTCACATTAATTGCG
TTGCGCTCACTGCCCGCTTTCCAGTCGGGAAACCTGTCGTGCCAGCTGCATTAATGAATCGGCCAACGCG
CGGGGAGAGGCGGTTTGCGTATTGGGCGCTCTTCCGCTTCCTCGCTCACTGACTCGCTGCGCTCGGTCGT
TCGGCTGCGGCGAGCGGTATCAGCTCACTCAAAGGCGGTAATACGGTTATCCACAGAATCAGGGGATAAC
GCAGGAAAGAACATGTGAGCAAAAGGCCAGCAAAAGGCCAGGAACCGTAAAAAGGCCGCGTTGCTGGCGT
TTTTCCATAGGCTCCGCCCCCCTGACGAGCATCACAAAAATCGACGCTCAAGTCAGAGGTGGCGAAACCC
GACAGGACTATAAAGATACCAGGCGTTTCCCCCTGGAAGCTCCCTCGTGCGCTCTCCTGTTCCGACCCTG
CCGCTTACCGGATACCTGTCCGCCTTTCTCCCTTCGGGAAGCGTGGCGCTTTCTCATAGCTCACGCTGTA
GGTATCTCAGTTCGGTGTAGGTCGTTCGCTCCAAGCTGGGCTGTGTGCACGAACCCCCCGTTCAGCCCGA
CCGCTGCGCCTTATCCGGTAACTATCGTCTTGAGTCCAACCCGGTAAGACACGACTTATCGCCACTGGCA
GCAGCCACTGGTAACAGGATTAGCAGAGCGAGGTATGTAGGCGGTGCTACAGAGTTCTTGAAGTGGTGGC
CTAACTACGGCTACACTAGAAGAACAGTATTTGGTATCTGCGCTCTGCTGAAGCCAGTTACCTTCGGAAA
AAGAGTTGGTAGCTCTTGATCCGGCAAACAAACCACCGCTGGTAGCGGTGGTTTTTTTGTTTGCAAGCAG
CAGATTACGCGCAGAAAAAAAGGATCTCAAGAAGATCCTTTGATCTTTTCTACGGGGTCTGACGCTCAGT
GGAACGAAAACTCACGTTAAGGCATTTTGGTCATGAGATTATCAAAAAGGATCTTCACCTAGATCCTTTT
AAATTAAAAATGAAGTTTTAAATCAATCTAAAGTATATATGAGTAAACTTGGTCTGACAGTTACCAATGC
TTAATCAGTGAGGCACCTATCTCAGCGATCTGTCTATTTCGTTCATCCATAGTTGCCTGACTCCCCGTCG
TGTAGATAACTACGATACGGGAGGGCTTACCATCTGGCCCCAGTGCTGCAATGATACCGCGAGACCCACG
CTCACCGGCTCCAGATTTATCAGCAATAAACCAGCCAGCCGGAAGGGCCGAGCGCAGAAGTGGTCCTGCA
ACTTTATCCGCCTCCATCCAGTCTATTAATTGTTGCCGGGAAGCTAGAGTAAGTAGTTCGCCAGTTAATA
GTTTGCGCAACGTTGTTGCCATTGCTACAGGCATCGTGGTGTCACGCTCGTCGTTTGGTATGGCTTCATT
CAGCTCCGGTTCCCAACGATCAAGGCGAGTTACATGATCCCCCATGTTGTGCAAAAAAGCGGTTAGCTCC
TTCGGTCCTCCGATCGTTGTCAGAAGTAAGTTGGCCGCAGTGTTATCACTCATGGTTATGGCAGCACTGC
ATAATTCTCTTACTGTCATGCCATCCGTAAGATGCTTTTCTGTGACTGGTGAGTACTCAACCAAGTCATT
CTGAGAATAGTGTATGCGGCGACCGAGTTGCTCTTGCCCGGCGTCAATACGGGATAATACCGCGCCACAT
AGCAGAACTTTAAAAGTGCTCATCATTGGAAAACGTTCTTCGGGGCGAAAACTCTCAAGGATCTTACCGC
TGTTGAGATCCAGTTCGATGTAACCCACTCGTGCACCCAACTGATCTTCAGCATCTTTTACTTTCACCAG
CGTTTCTGGGTGAGCAAAAACAGGAAGGCAAAATGCCGCAAAAAAGGGAATAAGGGCGACACGGAAATGT
TGAATACTCATACTCTTCCTTTTTCAATATTATTGAAGCATTTATCAGGGTTATTGTCTCATGAGCGGAT
ACATATTTGAATGTATTTAGAAAAATAAACAAATAGGGGTTCCGCGCACATTTCCCCGAAAAGTGCCACC
TAAATTGTAAGCGTTAATATTTTGTTAAAATTCGCGTTAAATTTTTGTTAAATCAGCTCATTTTTTAACC
AATAGGCCGAAATCGGCAAAATCCCTTATAAATCAAAAGAATAGACCGAGATAGGGT
[37 nt withheld, positions 4608-4644]
AAAGAACGTGGACTCCAACGTCAAAGG
[32 nt withheld, positions 4672-4703]
GCTGGCTAAGAACTCATCAGCCTCCCCGGTCCATCTACCCACGTACCAATGCACCAATTGGCCACAATGA
CGGCTACTACATGGTGCCATTCCTTCCTCTTTATAGGAATGGAGACTACCTCCTGTCCAACAATGCTCTT
GGATACGAGTACGCCTACCTGTTGGACCCAGGTCATTGCACAACACCAGAAATGCCCTCTGATCTGCAAA
AGACGTGAATATCTGTTCAGACACCCATATCCACTCTGTTCCACACAGGTCAGAGGTTTGTCCAGGAGTT
CTTGACAGAGGTGTAAAAAGTACTCAAAAATTTTACTCAAGTGAAAGTACAAGTACTTAGGGAAAATTTT
ACTCAATTAAAAGTAAAAGTATCTGGCTAGAATCTTACTTGAGTAAAAGTAAAAAAGTACTCCATTAAAA
TTGTACTTGAGTATTAAGGAAGTAAAAGTAAAAGCAAGAAAGAAAACTAGAGATTCTTGTTTAAGCTTTT
AATCTCAAAAAACATTAAATGAAATGCATACAAGGTTTTATCCTGCTTTAGAACTGTTTGTATTTAATTA
TCAAACTATAAGACAGACAATCTAATGCCAGTACACGCTACTCAAAGTTGTAAAACCTCAGATTTAACTT
CAGTAGAAGCTGATTCTCAAAATTGTTAGTGTCAAGCCTAGCTCTTTTGGGGCTGAAAAGCAATCCTGCA
GTGCTGAAAAGCCTCTCACAGGCAGCCGATGCGGGAAGAGGTGTATTAGTCTTGATAGAGAGGCTGCAAA
TAGCAGGAAACGTGAGCAGAGACTCCCTGGTGTCTGAAACACAGGCCAGATGGGCCCTCGAGCAGGAAAC
AGCTATGACCATGATTACGCCAAGCTATCAACTTTGTATAGAAAAGTTGGCACGCGCAGATTCCGTGTGG
GCCTGGTAATATCTTACCATTTTAAGCTATTTTAAGATTAGGGAAAAAAATTAAATAAAACTACTTTAAA
ATTACTTTCCTTAAAAAGCAACATATTTATTTAGTTTTTGTTTAACTGGCTCAAGATTGTAATATTTTAC
TTTTACATGTTTTTTTAAGTACCTAAATGTGTTCAAAAGTAAAGTATGTTATTGTTTTTTTTTTTTAATG
TTAGCTAAGCTTTAAATTGTAATATATTACTTTTAAAAGTGACTTTTTAAAAATGTAAATAAAAAAGTAA
CTATAAATGTGTAATGCATGTTATTTCTGTGGGTTTTTAATTTTCATCTCAACTGGGCTTACAATTTTAA
CATAATAAAAATCAAATCAAATCAAATCAGGCCCTTATTTGTCACATACACTCTTGTATACTGAAATAAA
CTAAATGTTGAGAAAAATTTAAATACACCAAAATAACGCATACCTTTTTTGTAATTACCTAAGTAAAACA
TTTAGTTCCTTTTTTAAGTGACTCAAGATTGTAATCTATTAATTGTAAAAGATAAAACTAGTGATCAATC
TGACGTGCTTCTATGCAGCCTGTGAGATTAATTGTGATGTTTAATTATTAAACAATTTAAATGGATCAAA
CATTTCACATGTGCTTATTGTGTCCAACAAAACCAGCAGAAGCACTTAAAAATATTGCATGACAACATGA
GTTTTTAATGTAAATTATATATACTTCCTAAACGAAGTTAATCATATTTCTAAAATAATAATGTCATTGA
AATATTTAAATAAATGATAAGCTTTAGTTGATTCAACATAAAATTGAAAGCAATAAGGACTTTTTTTTTT
TACAGCGGTGAAGCAAAAGCATGTAATAATCATATAATATAATAAATAAATAAATAAATAATGGCTCTTG
GTGCAAATATGAACACTTTAAATAAATATAGAATAAATATGATCAATAAGTCATAACGATGTGTTTTATG
TTGATTATAATTTAAACATGTTTCTAACGCAAGTTTTAAAAACTGTTTTAAAGTATTATTTTAAGTTATA
AGATCAATTTGACTCAACATTTTGTAGTGAAAATATGTTGTGTAAAATTAATATAATATACACTATAAAA
ATGCAGGGTTCCACACAATACATTAATGTTGTCCCAACACAAATCGATTAAGTTAACAAATATATGTGGA
TTGAACATAAAAAATTAAGTTGTCCCAATGAAATCTCAAGAATTGTGTTGTTTCAGCTCATTTTAAATAA
GTAGTTTTAACAAGTAAAAAATAACATATTTTTGAGTGTGTATATATATATATTACAAAATATAATAATA
TAAAATGTAAAAGATATAAACCATGCTACATATATTTAAGAGCTATTTTGCACATTACTTTTTTGCAAGC
CATTTTAGTGTTTTTTTTACAAATATATATTAGCTAAATATACAATATCTTAAATATACAATTAATCAGA
CATGCAATTAATGCATTTAACCTACATAAAAATACATGATCAACATATGTTTTATGCTGATTACAACTAA
ATCAAACGTAATGAAATTAATTTATAAAAGCGATTTAAATATGTCAATATTTTAAGTTAAAATCACTTGA
AACCTACTATAAATGAACTTAAATTAAAAAAATCTCCTTTAATTCCAATGCAACAGTGTTGTTTTTTCAG
CTGAGGACCCCCGGTGCAGATGGTTGGCCCCCGGCCCGCTATTCTAAGGAAGCCTTTCTTAATTTTAGGG
CGGCGCTGCATGCGCTCAGATCAGATTCACGGGTGGAGAGGGTTATTTTCTCTTTTTTATTTTTTCTTGC
CTGCTCATATTTGGGCCTGTGTGAACCCCAGGCTCCGCCTCGGCCCCCAGGAGCCGCTCTTATTTAAAGG
GGATCCTCGCCTTCAGTCTTCGTCCCAGTGGAAGCATCAGTCTTGTGATAACAACTTGGTGAGTCCTACA
GACCAGCGCTCGACTCTAGGCTTTAAATGCATTGATTTCTCTGGATTAGCTACCGGGAGAGTTTTAACTT
TGCTTATTAGTCTTGTGCTCGAACTGCTAGGTTTAAAGAGTGTTTTCTCTAATGCATGCATGAAGCGACA
GCTGAAAACCAGAAATAGAGCGTTTGTCCTCCTGTTAAACTCTAGCCTTTCTTTGGCATTTGTCAGTCCG
AGTCTTCAGCTGCCGGCAGGAGATTGGGTTTCAGTAACACTTGCTGAGCACAAACTACACGTGCTTTCTT
CAGATTTAATTCATTATTAATCATTCTAGATTTAAATGATGTTCTTACTCATTGCTGATTATTTTAGCCT
TGCGGAGCAGATTAAATGAGCACGTGTTTCATTAAGATTGATTTAAATATAATTAATATTTCACCACTGT
AGTTTTAAAATTGCCTTCTAAGTCATGGTTGATTTTTAATAGGTATCGGCTCTAATTAGATTACTATTTT
GGTTTTTAAATGTTATTTCTATTTCATTTGTAGGCTCGTTTTTAATGTGATTTTATTAGATTCTAGTTTT
AAAATCATCTCTTAGCCTTAATGAGCAGACTGAATGAACATGTTTCATTAAGATTAACTTCATTATAATG
AATTATTTAATCATTCTAGTGGGTTATAAATCAGCTCTATTTAAATTAATTGTCGTGTTTATTTCTATTT
AATTTTTGATTATTTTTTCAGGGTCGTTTTTATGTGATTTTTTCCCGTTTCTAATTTTAAACTAATTGTT
TGATTTTTATATGATTCGACTCTTTTTAAATGAATTGTTTTGCTTTTTTTATTGAGCATATATATATTAT
ACAATTTCAATCAACAATTGTTGTGCTTTTTAAATGTTGTTTCTATTTCATTTCTAGGGTCGATTTTATT
CGATTCTAGTTTTAAAATCGTGATTTTTAACTTCTAACCTTACTGAGCAGACTGAATGAACATGTTTCAT
CAAGATTAACTTCATTATAGTTAATTATTGAATCGTGCTAGTGGTTTATAAATCAGCTCTATTTAAATTA
ATCATCATCATTATTTCTATTTAATTTTTATTATTTCTTTAGGATTATTTTTATGTGATTTTTTTCACGT
TCTAGTTTTAAACTCAATGCTCATTACTGCTCACCCTTGCTGAGCAGTCTTTCGTTAAGATTAAATTAAT
TAATAACCATTCTAGTTTTAAAACAGTGTCTTAAGGCATAGCTGATATTTTACAAGTTTACTATTTAATA
TATCTCCTTTCTTTTTTTAGGGTCGATTTCATCTGATTTGATTAATTTTTATTATCTTCACTAAGCTTTT
TGTTCTAGGTTTTATTCTCAGTATTATTACTGTTATATTTGAACTGAATTTCTCCTCATAGTTTATTCAT
TTTATTTATTTATTTTTTGTTTATTCGCTATTTTGTATTTTAGTTTTTAATTAGAAATTTTATTAGAATC
GTTTTGAACTAGTTTTTATGCACTCTAACATTAATATTAAATCATAACTATTATTTTTATTATAATTTAT
TTGTGTTTATCTTTTTGTGTAGCTTTCATGTGTTTTTATTTTAGTTTTATTATGTTTGCATTGAATTTTT
TGGACTAGTTTATATAACGATATACAGAAAAGCCATGACAACAAATGTTTTTATAATACCTATTAAGTAT
AAGCTAATCAGATTTCCACTATTCTGTTCAAAGTTAACATTATTAGCCATTCTGATGGATCATTTGACAT
TTGTCATATGTCTTTATGAACACTGCTCTTTCAGATGCCACTTTTAAAGCTGTTTTTTACAGTAAATGAA
CGTTTATTATTATGACATTATTTCCTAAGGCCTCTAGAGTACAGCAGGATGTGGCGTGTGCATTACCGTG
TAATTATGCTGACTGTAAATGTGCATTTATAGACTGTCAGCATGTCTGACTGTGCGCTGTTGTGATTGGT
CCTGCACAGACCAAG
Features (pLannotate 1.2.2; 21 found; start..end, strand, type, name):
      2..22      +  protein_bind   attB1: mutant version of attB; core recombination site for the Gateway® BP reaction BP Clonase™
     32..727     +  CDS            mKate2: mKate2 is a basic (constitutively fluorescent) red fluorescent protein published in 2009, derived from Entacmaea quadricolor. It is reported to be a rapidly-maturing monomer with moderate acid sensitivity.
    729..753     -  protein_bind   attB2: mutant version of attB; recombination site for the Gateway® BP reaction BP Clonase™
    755..1351    +  CDS            RAB10: RAB10_HUMAN - Experimental evidence at protein level: Swiss-Prot protein existence level 1. (Microbial infection) Upon Legionella pneumophila infection promotes endoplasmic reticulum recruitment and bacterial replication. Plays a role in remodeling the Legionella-containing vacuole (LCV) into an endoplasmic reticulum-like vacuole. From Homo sapiens (Human).
   1372..1392    -  protein_bind   attB3: mutant version of attB; core recombination site for the Gateway® BP reaction BP Clonase™
   1396..1416    +  CDS            lacZα (fragment): LacZα fragment of β-galactosidase; lacZ fragment
   1432..1566    -  polyA_signal   SV40 poly(A) signal: SV40 polyadenylation signal
   1589..1672    -  CDS            large T antigen (fragment): large T antigen from SV40 (simian virus 40)
   2238..2278    -  misc_feature   MCS (fragment): pBluescript multiple cloning site
   2291..2309    -  promoter       T3 promoter: promoter for bacteriophage T3 RNA polymerase
   2354..2370    -  protein_bind   lac operator: The lac repressor binds to the lac operator to inhibit transcription in E. coli. This inhibition can be relieved by adding lactose or isopropyl-β-D-thiogalactopyranoside (IPTG). lac repressor encoded by lacI
   2378..2408    -  promoter       lac promoter: promoter for the E. coli lac operon
   2423..2444    -  protein_bind   CAP binding site: CAP binding activates transcription in the presence of cAMP. E. coli catabolite activator protein
   2457..2549    -  CDS            lacI (fragment): lac repressor; lacI; The lac repressor binds to the lac operator to inhibit transcription in E. coli. This inhibition can be relieved by adding lactose or isopropyl-β-D-thiogalactopyranoside (IPTG).
   2732..3320    -  rep_origin     ori: high-copy-number ColE1/pMB1/pBR322/pUC origin of replication
   3491..4351    -  CDS            AmpR: β-lactamase; bla; confers resistance to ampicillin, carbenicillin, and related antibiotics
   4352..4456    -  promoter       AmpR promoter: bla
   4482..4703    -  rep_origin     M13 ori (fragment) (sequence partly withheld): M13 bacteriophage origin of replication; arrow indicates direction of (+) strand synthesis
   4703..4990    +  CDS            tyr (fragment) (sequence partly withheld): TYRO_ORYLA - Also known as tyro. Experimental evidence at transcript level: Swiss-Prot protein existence level 2. This is a copper-containing oxidase that functions in the formation of pigments such as melanins and other polyphenolic compounds. From Oryzias latipes (Japanese rice fish) (Japanese killifish).
   5572..5592    +  protein_bind   attB4: mutant version of attB; core recombination site for the Gateway® BP reaction BP Clonase™
   6493..6509    -  promoter       copia promoter (fragment): strong promoter from the Drosophila transposable element copia (Sinclair et al., 1986)
