[The description below was written by a language model from this plasmid's Addgene catalogue record and pLannotate feature annotations shown in this document.]
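Description:
actc1b-mKate2-rab10 is a zebrafish expression plasmid made by Gateway recombination into the destination vector pDEST-actc1b-mKate2-ccdb, in which the ccdB counter-selection cassette has been replaced by the zebrafish rab10 coding sequence. It is maintained in E. coli as a high-copy plasmid through a ColE1/pUC-type origin and selected with ampicillin via the β-lactamase gene. Remnants of a pBluescript-type backbone (lac promoter/operator, T3 promoter, MCS fragment, partial M13 origin) are also annotated.

The payload is a red fluorescent fusion protein. The mKate2 open reading frame sits between attB1 and attB2, immediately followed by the rab10 coding sequence between attB2 and attB3, so mKate2 is fused to the N-terminus of Rab10 across the attB2 scar. An SV40 polyadenylation signal lies downstream. The annotation tool labels the insert by similarity to human RAB10, but the catalogue entry specifies the D. rerio gene. The roughly 4 kb stretch between attB4 and attB1 carries no meaningful annotation (only a short, probably spurious, copia promoter hit). From its position and the construct name, this is presumably where the actc1b (muscle actin) promoter responsible for muscle-specific expression lies, although the feature tables do not identify it. A fragment matching medaka tyrosinase upstream of attB4 is annotated, but its role is not stated in the record, and no transposon arms are explicitly annotated.

The two sequence records (depositor and NGS) show the same features in the same order, differing only in start point and by a few nucleotides in length. The plasmid is intended for muscle-specific expression of tagged Rab10 in zebrafish, allowing live imaging of this small GTPase's localisation. It was deposited with an in vivo cell-biological screen on T-tubule formation.
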