Addgene plasmid #109593: actc1b-mKate2-rab10
Purpose: Muscle specific zebrafish expression of mKate2 fused to rab10
Depositing lab: Rob Parton. Depositing organization: University of Queensland, Institute for Molecular Bioscience. Publication: In vivo cell biological screening identifies an endocytic capture mechanism for T-tubule formation. Hall TE, Martel N, Ariotti N, Xiong Z, Lo HP, Ferguson C, Rae J, Lim YW, Parton RG. Nat Commun. 2020 Jul 24;11(1):3711. doi: 10.1038/s41467-020-17486-w. PubMed 32709891.
Backbone
  Vector backbone: pDEST-actc1b-mKate2-ccdb
  Vector type: Zebrafish plasmids
Growth in bacteria
  Bacterial resistance: Ampicillin, 100 μg/mL
  Growth temperature: 37°C
  Growth strain: DH5alpha
  Copy number: High Copy
Gene/Insert
  Gene/Insert name: rab10
  Species: D. rerio (zebrafish)
  Entrez Gene: rab10 (a.k.a. zgc:92757)
  Tag / fusion protein: mKate2 (N terminal on insert)
  Cloning method: Gateway Cloning
Terms and licenses: Academic/Nonprofit Terms; Industry Terms: Not Available to Industry
How to cite: actc1b-mKate2-rab10 was a gift from Rob Parton (Addgene plasmid # 109593 ; http://n2t.net/addgene:109593 ; RRID:Addgene_109593)
